>Addgene plasmid #148572 | pT7-EGFP-C1-HsGIGYF1_1-177-L60DF65DV68D_AE | depositor full sequence | sequence record 291020 | Full Sequence
TAGTTATTAATAGTAATCAATTACGGGGTCATTAGTTCATAGCCCATATATGGAGTTCCGCGTTACATAA
CTTACGGTAAATGGCCCGCCTGGCTGACCGCCCAACGACCCCCGCCCATTGACGTCAATAATGACGTATG
TTCCCATAGTAACGCCAATAGGGACTTTCCATTGACGTCAATGGGTGGAGTATTTACGGTAAACTGCCCA
CTTGGCAGTACATCAAGTGTATCATATGCCAAGTACGCCCCCTATTGACGTCAATGACGGTAAATGGCCC
GCCTGGCATTATGCCCAGTACATGACCTTATGGGACTTTCCTACTTGGCAGTACATCTACGTATTAGTCA
TCGCTATTACCATGGTGATGCGGTTTTGGCAGTACATCAATGGGCGTGGATAGCGGTTTGACTCACGGGG
ATTTCCAAGTCTCCACCCCATTGACGTCAATGGGAGTTTGTTTTGGCACCAAAATCAACGGGACTTTCCA
AAATGTCGTAACAACTCCGCCCCATTGACGCAAATGGGCGGTAGGCGTGTACGGTGGGAGGTCTATATAA
GCAGAGCTCTCTGGCTAACTAGAGAACCCACTGCTTACTGGCTTATCGAAATTAATACGACTCACTATAG
GGAGACCCAAGCTCTAGCGCTACCGGTCGCCACCATGGTGAGCAAGGGCGAGGAGCTGTTCACCGGGGTG
GTGCCCATCCTGGTCGAGCTGGACGGCGACGTAAACGGCCACAAGTTCAGCGTGTCCGGCGAGGGCGAGG
GCGATGCCACCTACGGCAAGCTGACCCTGAAGTTCATCTGCACCACCGGCAAGCTGCCCGTGCCCTGGCC
CACCCTCGTGACCACCCTGACCTACGGCGTGCAGTGCTTCAGCCGCTACCCCGACCACATGAAGCAGCAC
GACTTCTTCAAGTCCGCCATGCCCGAAGGCTACGTCCAGGAGCGCACCATCTTCTTCAAGGACGACGGCA
ACTACAAGACCCGCGCCGAGGTGAAGTTCGAGGGCGACACCCTGGTGAACCGCATCGAGCTGAAGGGCAT
CGACTTCAAGGAGGACGGCAACATCCTGGGGCACAAGCTGGAGTACAACTACAACAGCCACAACGTCTAT
ATCATGGCCGACAAGCAGAAGAACGGCATCAAGGTGAACTTCAAGATCCGCCACAACATCGAGGACGGCA
GCGTGCAGCTCGCCGACCACTACCAGCAGAACACCCCCATCGGCGACGGCCCCGTGCTGCTGCCCGACAA
CCACTACCTGAGCACCCAGTCCGCCCTGAGCAAAGACCCCAACGAGAAGCGCGATCACATGGTCCTGCTG
GAGTTCGTGACCGCCGCCGGGATCACTCTCGGCATGGACGAGCTGTACAAGTCCGGACTCAGATCTCGAG
CTATGGCAGCAGAGACACTCAACTTTGGGCCTGAGTGGCTCAGGGCCCTGTCCGGGGGCGGCAGCGTGGC
CTCCCCACCCCCGTCCCCTGCCATGCCCAAATACAAGCTGGCTGACTACCGTTATGGGCGAGAGGAAATG
CTGGCTCTCTACGTCAAGGAGAACAAGGTCCCGGAAGAGGATCAGGACAAGGAGGATGCCGCGGATCTGC
AGGACGAGCCACTGCAGCCCCTGGCTCTGGAGCCGCTGACTGAGGAGGAACAGAGAAACTTCTCCCTGTC
AGTGAACAGCGTGGCTGTGCTGAGGCTGATGGGGAAAGGGGCTGGCCCCCCCCTGGCTGGCACCTCCCGA
GGCAGGGGCAGCACGCGGAGCCGAGGCCGCGGCCGTGGTGACAGCTGCTTTTACCAAAGAAGCATCGAAG
AAGGCGATGGGGCCTTTGGACGAAGCCCCCGGGAAATCCAGCGCAGCCAGAGCTGGGATGACAGAGGCGA
GAGGCGGTTTGAGAAGTCAGCAAGGCGGGATGGAGCACGATGTTAGGGATCCACCGGATCTAGATAACTG
ATCATAATCAGCCATACCACATTTGTAGAGGTTTTACTTGCTTTAAAAAACCTCCCACACCTCCCCCTGA
ACCTGAAACATAAAATGAATGCAATTGTTGTTGTTAACTTGTTTATTGCAGCTTATAATGGTTACAAATA
AAGCAATAGCATCACAAATTTCACAAATAAAGCATTTTTTTCACTGCATTCTAGTTGTGGTTTGTCCAAA
CTCATCAATGTATCTTAACGCGTAAATTGTAAGCGTTAATATTTTGTTAAAATTCGCGTTAAATTTTTGT
TAAATCAGCTCATTTTTTAACCAATAGGCCGAAATCGGCAAAATCCCTTATAAATCAAAAGAATAGACCG
AGATAGGGT
[37 nt withheld, positions 2320-2356]
AAAGAACGTGGACTCCAACGTCAAAGG
[49 nt withheld, positions 2384-2432]
T
[91 nt withheld, positions 2434-2524]
G
[124 nt withheld, positions 2526-2649]
CAGGTGGCACTTTTCGGGGAAATGTGCGCGGAACCCCTATTTGTTTATTTTTCTAAATACATTCAAATAT
GTATCCGCTCATGAGACAATAACCCTGATAAATGCTTCAATAATATTGAAAAAGGAAGAGTCCTGAGGCG
GAAAGAACCAGCTGTGGAATGTGTGTCAGTTAGGGTGTGGAAAGTCCCCAGGCTCCCCAGCAGGCAGAAG
TATGCAAAGCATGCATCTCAATTAGTCAGCAACCAGGTGTGGAAAGTCCCCAGGCTCCCCAGCAGGCAGA
AGTATGCAAAGCATGCATCTCAATTAGTCAGCAACCATAGTCCCGCCCCTAACTCCGCCCATCCCGCCCC
TAACTCCGCCCAGTTCCGCCCATTCTCCGCCCCATGGCTGACTAATTTTTTTTATTTATGCAGAGGCCGA
GGCCGCCTCGGCCTCTGAGCTATTCCAGAAGTAGTGAGGAGGCTTTTTTGGAGGCCTAGGCTTTTGCAAA
GATCGATCAAGAGACAGGATGAGGATCGTTTCGCATGATTGAACAAGATGGATTGCACGCAGGTTCTCCG
GCCGCTTGGGTGGAGAGGCTATTCGGCTATGACTGGGCACAACAGACAATCGGCTGCTCTGATGCCGCCG
TGTTCCGGCTGTCAGCGCAGGGGCGCCCGGTTCTTTTTGTCAAGACCGACCTGTCCGGTGCCCTGAATGA
ACTGCAAGACGAGGCAGCGCGGCTATCGTGGCTGGCCACGACGGGCGTTCCTTGCGCAGCTGTGCTCGAC
GTTGTCACTGAAGCGGGAAGGGACTGGCTGCTATTGGGCGAAGTGCCGGGGCAGGATCTCCTGTCATCTC
ACCTTGCTCCTGCCGAGAAAGTATCCATCATGGCTGATGCAATGCGGCGGCTGCATACGCTTGATCCGGC
TACCTGCCCATTCGACCACCAAGCGAAACATCGCATCGAGCGAGCACGTACTCGGATGGAAGCCGGTCTT
GTCGATCAGGATGATCTGGACGAAGAGCATCAGGGGCTCGCGCCAGCCGAACTGTTCGCCAGGCTCAAGG
CGAGCATGCCCGACGGCGAGGATCTCGTCGTGACCCATGGCGATGCCTGCTTGCCGAATATCATGGTGGA
AAATGGCCGCTTTTCTGGATTCATCGACTGTGGCCGGCTGGGTGTGGCGGACCGCTATCAGGACATAGCG
TTGGCTACCCGTGATATTGCTGAAGAGCTTGGCGGCGAATGGGCTGACCGCTTCCTCGTGCTTTACGGTA
TCGCCGCTCCCGATTCGCAGCGCATCGCCTTCTATCGCCTTCTTGACGAGTTCTTCTGAGCGGGACTCTG
GGGTTCGAAATGACCGACCAAGCGACGCCCAACCTGCCATCACGAGATTTCGATTCCACCGCCGCCTTCT
ATGAAAGGTTGGGCTTCGGAATCGTTTTCCGGGACGCCGGCTGGATGATCCTCCAGCGCGGGGATCTCAT
GCTGGAGTTCTTCGCCCACCCTAGGGGGAGGCTAACTGAAACACGGAAGGAGACAATACCGGAAGGAACC
CGCGCTATGACGGCAATAAAAAGACAGAATAAAACGCACGGTGTTGGGTCGTTTGTTCATAAACGCGGGG
TTCGGTCCCAGGGCTGGCACTCTGTCGATACCCCACCGAGACCCCATTGGGGCCAATACGCCCGCGTTTC
TTCCTTTTCCCCACCCCACCCCCCAAGTTCGGGTGAAGGCCCAGGGCTCGCAGCCAACGTCGGGGCGGCA
GGCCCTGCCATAGCCTCAGGTTACTCATATATACTTTAGATTGATTTAAAACTTCATTTTTAATTTAAAA
GGATCTAGGTGAAGATCCTTTTTGATAATCTCATGACCAAAATCCCTTAACGTGAGTTTTCGTTCCACTG
AGCGTCAGACCCCGTAGAAAAGATCAAAGGATCTTCTTGAGATCCTTTTTTTCTGCGCGTAATCTGCTGC
TTGCAAACAAAAAAACCACCGCTACCAGCGGTGGTTTGTTTGCCGGATCAAGAGCTACCAACTCTTTTTC
CGAAGGTAACTGGCTTCAGCAGAGCGCAGATACCAAATACTGTCCTTCTAGTGTAGCCGTAGTTAGGCCA
CCACTTCAAGAACTCTGTAGCACCGCCTACATACCTCGCTCTGCTAATCCTGTTACCAGTGGCTGCTGCC
AGTGGCGATAAGTCGTGTCTTACCGGGTTGGACTCAAGACGATAGTTACCGGATAAGGCGCAGCGGTCGG
GCTGAACGGGGGGTTCGTGCACACAGCCCAGCTTGGAGCGAACGACCTACACCGAACTGAGATACCTACA
GCGTGAGCTATGAGAAAGCGCCACGCTTCCCGAAGGGAGAAAGGCGGACAGGTATCCGGTAAGCGGCAGG
GTCGGAACAGGAGAGCGCACGAGGGAGCTTCCAGGGGGAAACGCCTGGTATCTTTATAGTCCTGTCGGGT
TTCGCCACCTCTGACTTGAGCGTCGATTTTTGTGATGCTCGTCAGGGGGGCGGAGCCTATGGAAAAACGC
CAGCAACGCGGCCTTTTTACGGTTCCTGGCCTTTTGCTGGCCTTTTGCTCACATGTTCTTTCCTGCGTTA
TCCCCTGATTCTGTGGATAACCGTATTACCGCCATGCAT
Features (pLannotate 1.2.2; 17 found; start..end, strand, type, name):
     61..364     +  enhancer       CMV enhancer: human cytomegalovirus immediate early enhancer
    365..568     +  promoter       CMV promoter: human cytomegalovirus (CMV) immediate early promoter
    564..597     +  LTR            5' LTR (truncated) (fragment): truncated 5' long terminal repeat (LTR) from HIV-1
    613..631     +  promoter       T7 promoter: promoter for bacteriophage T7 RNA polymerase
    665..1381    +  CDS            EGFP: EGFP is a basic (constitutively fluorescent) green fluorescent protein published in 1996, derived from Aequorea victoria. It is reported to be a rapidly-maturing weak dimer with moderate acid sensitivity.
   1382..1402    +  misc_feature   MCS (fragment): multiple cloning site
   1403..1933    +  CDS            GIGYF1 (fragment): GGYF1_HUMAN - Also known as CDS2, PERQ1. Experimental evidence at protein level: Swiss-Prot protein existence level 1. May act cooperatively with GRB10 to regulate tyrosine kinase receptor signaling. May increase IGF1 receptor phosphorylation under IGF1 stimulation as well as phosphorylation of IRS1 and SHC1 (By similarity). From Homo sapiens (Human).
   1959..2043    +  CDS            large T antigen (fragment): large T antigen from SV40 (simian virus 40)
   2066..2187    +  polyA_signal   SV40 poly(A) signal: SV40 polyadenylation signal
   2221..2649    -  rep_origin     f1 ori (sequence partly withheld): f1 bacteriophage origin of replication; arrow indicates direction of (+) strand synthesis
   2676..2780    +  promoter       AmpR promoter: bla
   2782..3139    +  promoter       SV40 promoter: SV40 enhancer and early promoter
   3174..3968    +  CDS            NeoR/KanR: aminoglycoside phosphotransferase from Tn5; aph(3')-II (or nptII); confers resistance to neomycin, kanamycin, and G418 (Geneticin®)
   3989..4141    +  CDS            ble (fragment): BLE_KLEPN - Experimental evidence at protein level: Swiss-Prot protein existence level 1. Binding protein with a strong affinity to the bleomycin family of antibiotics. Binds to CL990; an antimitotic-antibiotic compound. From Klebsiella pneumoniae.
   4200..4247    +  polyA_signal   HSV TK poly(A) signal: herpes simplex virus thymidine kinase polyadenylation signal (Cole and Stacy, 1985)
   4338..4354    -  polyA_signal   bGH poly(A) signal (fragment): bovine growth hormone polyadenylation signal
   4576..5164    +  rep_origin     ori: high-copy-number ColE1/pMB1/pBR322/pUC origin of replication
