[The description below was written by a language model from this plasmid's Addgene catalogue record and pLannotate feature annotations shown in this document.]
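Description:
pT7-EGFP-C1-HsGIGYF1_1-177-L60DF65DV68D_AE is a 5,278 nt mammalian expression plasmid that produces an N-terminally EGFP-tagged fragment of human GIGYF1 (residues 1–177) carrying three aspartate substitutions, L60D, F65D and V68D. The catalogue lists the backbone as unknown, but the name and feature layout are consistent with an EGFP-C1-type vector with an added T7 promoter. The CMV immediate early enhancer and promoter drive transcription in mammalian cells. A T7 promoter sits between the CMV promoter and the EGFP coding sequence, which in principle also permits transcription by T7 RNA polymerase. EGFP is followed by a short remnant of the multiple cloning site, then the GIGYF1 fragment, and the unit ends with an SV40 polyadenylation signal.

The plasmid replicates in bacteria from a high-copy ColE1/pUC-type origin and also carries an f1 origin for single-stranded DNA production. Selection relies on a single NeoR/KanR (Tn5 aminoglycoside phosphotransferase) gene. It is preceded by both a bacterial bla promoter and the SV40 enhancer/early promoter, and terminated by the HSV TK poly(A) signal. This arrangement confers kanamycin resistance in E. coli and could allow G418 selection in mammalian cells. Short annotated fragments (HIV-1 LTR, SV40 large T antigen, ble, bGH poly(A)) are most likely partial sequence matches within backbone regions rather than functional elements.

The associated publication concerns how GIGYF1/2 proteins use auxiliary sequences to bind 4EHP selectively and repress target mRNAs. This suggests the construct serves as a mutant N-terminal fragment for interaction or localisation studies in human cells, though the record does not state the specific effect of the three substitutions. The depositor notes that the sequence may be theoretical or based on Sanger reads.
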