Addgene plasmid #148572: pT7-EGFP-C1-HsGIGYF1_1-177-L60DF65DV68D_AE
Purpose: Mammalian Expression of HsGIGYF1_1-177-L60DF65DV68D
Depositing lab: Elisa Izaurralde. Depositing organization: Max Planck Institute for Developmental Biology. Publication: GIGYF1/2 proteins use auxiliary sequences to selectively bind to 4EHP and repress target mRNA expression. Peter D, Weber R, Sandmeir F, Wohlbold L, Helms S, Bawankar P, Valkov E, Igreja C, Izaurralde E. Genes Dev. 2017 Jun 1;31(11):1147-1161. doi: 10.1101/gad.299420.117. Epub 2017 Jul 11. PubMed 28698298.
Backbone
  Vector backbone: Unknown
  Vector type: Mammalian Expression
Growth in bacteria
  Bacterial resistance: Kanamycin, 50 μg/mL
  Growth temperature: 37°C
  Growth strain: DH5alpha
  Copy number: High Copy
Gene/Insert
  Gene/Insert name: HsGIGYF1_1-177-L60DF65DV68D
  Species: H. sapiens (human)
  Entrez Gene: GIGYF1 (a.k.a. GYF1, PERQ1)
  Cloning method: Unknown
Terms and licenses: Academic/Nonprofit Terms; Industry Terms: Not Available to Industry
Depositor comments: sequence extracted from NCBI: NM_022574.4 or Uniprot.: O75420 Plasmids from this collection were made available to the research community and donated after the lab closed. Please note that the sequence provided by the depositing laboratory may be theoretical/predicted or based on Sanger sequencing results. There may be discrepancies between sequencing results obtained by Addgene and the depositor sequence. If an Addgene verified sequence is not available, please contact before placing your order to request that our lab fully sequence the plasmid.
How to cite: pT7-EGFP-C1-HsGIGYF1_1-177-L60DF65DV68D_AE was a gift from Elisa Izaurralde (Addgene plasmid # 148572 ; http://n2t.net/addgene:148572 ; RRID:Addgene_148572)
